Addgene plasmid #20525: pWZL Neo Myr Flag SRPK2
Depositing lab: William Hahn & Jean Zhao. Depositing organization: Dana-Farber Cancer Institute. Publication: Integrative Genomic Approaches Identify IKBKE as a Breast Cancer Oncogene (Kinase Library Clones). Boehm JS, Zhao JJ, Yao J, Kim SY, Firestein R, Dunn IF, Sjostrom SK, Garraway LA, Weremowicz S, Richardson AL, Greulich H, Stewart CJ, Mulvey LA, Shen RR, Ambrogio L, Hirozane-Kishikawa T, Hill DE, Vidal M, Meyerson M, Grenier JK, Hinkle G, Root DE, Roberts TM, Lander ES, Polyak K, Hahn WC. Cell. 2007 Jun 15. 129(6):1065-1079. 10.1016/j.cell.2007.03.052 PubMed 17574021.
Backbone
  Vector backbone: pWZL-Neo-Myr-Flag-DEST
  Backbone manufacturer: William Hahn Lab (available at Addgene, #15300)
  Vector type: Mammalian Expression, Retroviral
  Selectable markers: Neomycin (select with G418)
Growth in bacteria
  Bacterial resistance: Ampicillin, 100 μg/mL
  Growth temperature: 37°C
  Growth strain: Stbl3
  Growth instructions: Stbl3 cells to prevent recombination.
  Copy number: Unknown
Gene/Insert
  Gene/Insert name: SRPK2 (alt name: SFRS protein kinase 2)
  Species: H. sapiens (human)
  Entrez Gene: SRPK2 (a.k.a. SFRSK2)
  Tag / fusion protein: Myr (N terminal on backbone); Flag (N terminal on backbone)
  Cloning method: Gateway Cloning
  Sequencing primers: 5′ pWZL-Fwd (GAA CCT CCT CGT TCG ACC); 3′ pWZL-Rev (TTC CGG GCC CTC ACA TTG)
Resource information
  A portion of this plasmid was derived from a plasmid made by: 3-H12
Terms and licenses: Academic/Nonprofit Terms; Industry Terms: Not Available to Industry
Depositor comments: ORFs were cloned into Gateway compatible pEntry vectors. An LR recombination reaction was performed to move the ORF to pWZL-Neo-Myr-Flag DEST such that the ORF would have 5' myristoylation and flag tags. This plasmid is part of a kinase library, and the gene has been verified, but has not been fully sequenced for minor mutations. Please see the following link for plasmids from this article that are not part of the kinase library http://www.addgene.org/pubmed/17574021
How to cite: pWZL Neo Myr Flag SRPK2 was a gift from William Hahn & Jean Zhao (Addgene plasmid # 20525 ; http://n2t.net/addgene:20525 ; RRID:Addgene_20525)
