[The description below was written by a language model from this plasmid's Addgene catalogue record.]
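Description:
pWZL Neo Myr Flag SRPK2 is a retroviral mammalian expression plasmid carrying the human SRPK2 open reading frame (SFRS protein kinase 2, also known as SFRSK2) in the pWZL-Neo-Myr-Flag-DEST backbone. It is propagated in bacteria under ampicillin selection, and the record recommends a recombination-deficient strain, a common precaution for retroviral vectors, whose repeated sequences are prone to rearrangement. In mammalian cells, a neomycin resistance marker allows transduced or transfected populations to be selected with G418. The record provides no feature table, so the promoter driving the insert, the bacterial origin of replication and the details of the viral elements are not stated. Copy number is listed as unknown.

The ORF was first cloned into a Gateway-compatible entry vector. It was then transferred by an LR recombination reaction into the destination vector, which places it in frame behind two N-terminal backbone-encoded elements: a myristoylation signal and a Flag epitope. A myristoylation sequence directs lipid modification of the fusion protein and so targets it to membranes, a strategy often used to promote kinase activation. The Flag tag allows detection or immunoprecipitation with standard antibodies.

The construct belongs to a library of myristoylated, Flag-tagged kinase clones assembled for a genomic study aimed at identifying breast cancer oncogenes. In that context, it supports stable retroviral delivery and expression of individual kinases in mammalian cells for functional screening. The depositors note that the identity of the gene has been verified but that the insert has not been fully sequenced for minor mutations.
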