>Addgene plasmid #20525 | pWZL Neo Myr Flag SRPK2 | addgene partial sequence | sequence record 26350 | 20525 with pWZL-Fwd
CTCCTTCTCTAGGCGCCGGCCGGATCCAGAATTCGCCACCATGGGGTCTTCAAAATCTAAACCAAAGGAC
CCCAGCCAGCGCCGGCGCAGGATCCGAGGTTACCTTGACTACAAAGACGATGACGACAAGCAATTGACAA
GTTTGTACAAAAAAGTTGGCATGTCAGTTAACTCTGGGATGTCGTCCTCTTCAGAAAGGCCGGAGCCTCA
ACAGAAAGCTCCTTTAGTTCCTCCTCCTCCACCGCCACCACCACCACCACCGCCACCTTTGCCAGACCCC
ACACCCCCGGAGCCAGAGGAGGAGATCCTGGGATCAGATGATGAGGAGCAAGAGGACCCTGCGGACTACT
GCAAAGGTGGATATCATCCAGTGAAAATTGGAGACCTCTTCAATGGCCGGTATCATGTTATTAGAAAGCT
TGGATGGGGGCACTTCTCTACTGTCTGGCTGTGCTGGGATATGCAGGGGAAAAGATTTGTTGCAATGAAA
GTTGTAAAAAGTGCCCAGCATTATACGGAGACAGCCTTGGATGAAATAAAATTGCTCAAATGTGTTCGAG
AAAGTGATCCCAGTGACCCAAACAAAGACATGGTGGTCCAGCTCATTGACGACTTCAAGATTTCAGGCAT
GAATGGGATACATGTCTGCATGGTCTTCGAAGTACTTGGCCACCATCTCCTCAAGTGGATCATCAAATCC
AACTATCANGGCCTCCCAGTACGTTGTGTGAAGAGTATCATTCGACAGGTCCTTC
